Addgene plasmid #220630: pIII/MS2-2
Purpose: (Empty Backbone) For expressing an RNA containing your sequence of interest adjacent to two MS2 sites from an RNA polymerase III promoter.
Depositing lab: Marvin Wickens. Depositing organization: University of Wisconsin, Madison. Publication: Analyzing mRNA-protein complexes using a yeast three-hybrid system. Bernstein DS, Buter N, Stumpf C, Wickens M. Methods. 2002 Feb;26(2):123-41. doi: 10.1016/S1046-2023(02)00015-4. PubMed 12054889.
Backbone
  Vector backbone: BluescriptIIKS+
  Backbone size (bp): 7887
  Vector type: Yeast Expression
  Selectable markers: URA3
Growth in bacteria
  Bacterial resistance: Ampicillin, 100 μg/mL
  Growth temperature: 37°C
  Growth strain: DH5alpha
  Copy number: High Copy
Gene/Insert
  Cloning method: Restriction Enzyme
Terms and licenses: Academic/Nonprofit Terms; Industry Terms: Not Available to Industry
Depositor comments: Addgene QC found an indel between SK primer and RPR1 promoter.
How to cite: pIII/MS2-2 was a gift from Marvin Wickens (Addgene plasmid # 220630 ; http://n2t.net/addgene:220630 ; RRID:Addgene_220630)
