[The description below was written by a language model from this plasmid's Addgene catalogue record and pLannotate feature annotations shown in this document.]
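Description:
pIII/MS2-2 is an empty yeast expression backbone, built on Bluescript II KS+, for producing hybrid RNAs in Saccharomyces cerevisiae as the RNA component of the yeast three-hybrid system for analysing RNA–protein interactions. It is a shuttle plasmid. In E. coli it replicates from a high-copy ColE1/pUC-type origin and is selected with ampicillin through the bla gene, and an f1 origin is also present. In yeast it is maintained as a multicopy episome by the 2μ origin and selected by uracil prototrophy through URA3 under its own promoter. URA3 can also be counterselected with 5-FOA.

The functional cassette lies on the reverse strand. It consists of the RPR1 (RNase P RNA) promoter, short polylinker remnants that provide cloning sites, two MS2 coat protein-binding stem loops, and the RPR1 terminator. RNA polymerase III transcribes from this promoter, so a sequence of interest inserted by restriction cloning next to the MS2 sites is expressed as a chimeric RNA. The MS2 hairpins act as a handle that an MS2 coat protein fusion can bind, leaving the inserted RNA free to be tested against a candidate binding protein.

Flanking T3 and T7 promoters, lac promoter/operator elements and a lacZα fragment are carried over from Bluescript. The fragments annotated as TcR, rop, bom, HIS3, DED1 and TIM9 appear to be non-functional remnants of earlier construction steps or of yeast genomic flanking DNA.

The depositor sequence and the repository's sequencing result give matching feature maps but differ slightly in length (7,887 versus 7,879 nt). The record notes an indel between the SK primer site and the RPR1 promoter.
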