Features (pLannotate 1.2.2; 30 found; start..end, strand, type, name):
    137..186     +  misc_feature   bom (fragment): basis of mobility region from pBR322
    201..416     +  promoter       URA3 promoter: S. cerevisiae URA3
    417..1220    +  CDS            URA3: orotidine-5'-phosphate decarboxylase, required for uracil biosynthesis; S. cerevisiae URA3; yeast auxotrophic marker, counterselectable with 5-fluoroorotic acid (5-FOA)
   1299..1350    +  misc_feature   bom (fragment): basis of mobility region from pBR322
   1351..1806    -  rep_origin     f1 ori (sequence partly withheld): f1 bacteriophage origin of replication; arrow indicates direction of (+) strand synthesis
   1814..1969    -  CDS            lacZα (fragment): LacZα fragment of β-galactosidase; lacZ fragment
   1977..1995    +  promoter       T7 promoter: promoter for bacteriophage T7 RNA polymerase
   2024..2305    -  CDS            TcR (fragment): tetracycline efflux protein; tet; confers resistance to tetracycline
   2307..2642    -  CDS            DED1 (fragment): DED1_YEAST - Also known as SPP81. Experimental evidence at protein level: Swiss-Prot protein existence level 1. ATP-binding RNA helicase involved in translation initiation. Remodels RNA in response to ADP and ATP concentrations by facilitating disruption, but also formation of RNA duplexes. Has weak ATP-dependent affinity for dsRNA, but strong ATP-dependent affinity for ssRNA. Acts as a virus host factor involved in the replication of the MBV and the L-A viruses by promoting the negative-strand RNA synthesis. May be involved in recognition of the preinitiation complex and DNA binding of the RN
   2638..2988    -  CDS            YO201_YEAST: Protein uncertain: Swiss-Prot protein existence level 5. From Saccharomyces cerevisiae (strain ATCC 204508 / S288c) (Baker's yeast).
   2945..3113    -  CDS            HIS3 (fragment): imidazoleglycerol-phosphate dehydratase, required for histidine biosynthesis; S. cerevisiae HIS3; yeast auxotrophic marker
   3232..3474    +  CDS            TIM9 (fragment): TIM9_YEAST - Experimental evidence at protein level: Swiss-Prot protein existence level 1. Mitochondrial intermembrane chaperone that participates in the import and insertion of multi-pass transmembrane proteins into the mitochondrial inner membrane. Also required for the transfer of beta- barrel precursors from the TOM complex to the sorting and assembly machinery (SAM complex) of the outer membrane. Acts as a chaperone-like protein that protects the hydrophobic precursors from aggregation and guide them through the mitochondrial intermembrane space. Compared to TIM10, it may have a strong st
   3607..3669    -  terminator     RPR1 terminator: transcription terminator for the S. cerevisiae RNase P RNA gene
   3679..3706    +  misc_feature   MCS (fragment): pUC18/19 multiple cloning site
   3702..3720    -  misc_RNA       MS2 stem loop: stem loop that binds the bacteriophage MS2 coat protein
   3741..3759    -  misc_RNA       MS2 stem loop: stem loop that binds the bacteriophage MS2 coat protein
   3762..3790    +  misc_feature   MCS (fragment): pUC18/19 multiple cloning site
   3791..3814    -  misc_feature   MCS (fragment): pBluescript multiple cloning site
   3824..4230    -  promoter       RPR1 promoter: RPR1; promoter for the S. cerevisiae RNase P RNA gene
   4231..4272    -  misc_feature   MCS (fragment): pBluescript multiple cloning site
   4285..4303    -  promoter       T3 promoter: promoter for bacteriophage T3 RNA polymerase
   4348..4364    -  protein_bind   lac operator: The lac repressor binds to the lac operator to inhibit transcription in E. coli. This inhibition can be relieved by adding lactose or isopropyl-β-D-thiogalactopyranoside (IPTG). lac repressor encoded by lacI
   4372..4402    -  promoter       lac promoter: promoter for the E. coli lac operon
   4417..4438    -  protein_bind   CAP binding site: CAP binding activates transcription in the presence of cAMP. E. coli catabolite activator protein
   4451..4543    -  CDS            lacI (fragment): lac repressor; lacI; The lac repressor binds to the lac operator to inhibit transcription in E. coli. This inhibition can be relieved by adding lactose or isopropyl-β-D-thiogalactopyranoside (IPTG).
   4726..5314    -  rep_origin     ori: high-copy-number ColE1/pMB1/pBR322/pUC origin of replication
   5485..6345    -  CDS            AmpR: β-lactamase; bla; confers resistance to ampicillin, carbenicillin, and related antibiotics
   6346..6450    -  promoter       AmpR promoter: bla
   6477..7819    -  rep_origin     2μ ori: yeast 2μ plasmid origin of replication
   7887..35      +  CDS            rop (fragment) (across the origin): Rop protein, which maintains plasmids at low copy number; rop
>Addgene plasmid #220630 | pIII/MS2-2 | depositor full sequence | sequence record 432002 | pIII/MS2-2 sequence 7887 bps
TCGCGCGTTTCGGTGATGACGGTGAAAACCTCTGACACATGCAGCTCCCGGAGACGGTCACAGCTTGTCT
GTAAGCGGATGCCGGGAGCAGACAAGCCCGTCAGGGCGCGTCAGCGGGTGTTGGCGGGTGTCGGGGCTGG
CTTAACTATGCGGCATCAGAGCAGATTGTACTGAGAGTGCACCATACCACAGCTTTTCAATTCAATTCAT
CATTTTTTTTTTATTCTTTTTTTTGATTTCGGTTTCTTTGAAATTTTTTTGATTCGGTAATCTCCGAACA
GAAGGAAGAACGAAGGAAGGAGCACAGACTTAGATTGGTATATATACGCATATGTAGTGTTGAAGAAACA
TGAAATTGCCCAGTATTCTTAACCCAACTGCACAGAACAAAAACCTGCAGGAAACGAAGATAAATCATGT
CGAAAGCTACATATAAGGAACGTGCTGCTACTCATCCTAGTCCTGTTGCTGCCAAGCTATTTAATATCAT
GCACGAAAAGCAAACAAACTTGTGTGCTTCATTGGATGTTCGTACCACCAAGGAATTACTGGAGTTAGTT
GAAGCATTAGGTCCCAAAATTTGTTTACTAAAAACACATGTGGATATCTTGACTGATTTTTCCATGGAGG
GCACAGTTAAGCCGCTAAAGGCATTATCCGCCAAGTACAATTTTTTACTCTTCGAAGACAGAAAATTTGC
TGACATTGGTAATACAGTCAAATTGCAGTACTCTGCGGGTGTATACAGAATAGCAGAATGGGCAGACATT
ACGAATGCACACGGTGTGGTGGGCCCAGGTATTGTTAGCGGTTTGAAGCAGGCGGCAGAAGAAGTAACAA
AGGAACCTAGAGGCCTTTTGATGTTAGCAGAATTGTCATGCAAGGGCTCCCTATCTACTGGAGAATATAC
TAAGGGTACTGTTGACATTGCGAAGAGCGACAAAGATTTTGTTATCGGCTTTATTGCTCAAAGAGACATG
GGTGGAAGAGATGAAGGTTACGATTGGTTGATTATGACACCCGGTGTGGGTTTAGATGACAAGGGAGACG
CATTGGGTCAACAGTATAGAACCGTGGATGATGTGGTCTCTACAGGATCTGACATTATTATTGTTGGAAG
AGGACTATTTGCAAAGGGAAGGGATGCTAAGGTAGAGGGTGAACGTTACAGAAAAGCAGGCTGGGAAGCA
TATTTGAGAAGATGCGGCCAGCAAAACTAAAAAACTGTATTATAAGTAAATGCATGTATACTAAACTCAC
AAATTAGAGCTTCAATTTAATTATATCAGTTATTACCCTATGCGGTGTGAAATACCGCACAGATGCGTAA
GGAGAAAATACCGCATCAGGAAATTGTAAACGTTAATATTTTGTTAAAATTCGCGTTAAATTTTTGTTAA
ATCAGCTCATTTTTTAACCAATAGGCCGAAATCGGCAAAATCCCTTATAAATCAAAAGAATAGACCGAGA
TAGGGT
[37 nt withheld, positions 1477-1513]
AAAGAACGTGGACTCCAACGTCAAAGG
[49 nt withheld, positions 1541-1589]
T
[91 nt withheld, positions 1591-1681]
G
[124 nt withheld, positions 1683-1806]
CGCGCCATTCGCCATTCAGGCTGCGCAACTGTTGGGAAGGGCGATCGGTGCGGGCCTCTTCGCTATTACG
CCAGCTGGCGAAAGGGGGATGTGCTGCAAGGCGATTAAGTTGGGTAACGCCAGGGTTTTCCCAGTCACGA
CGTTGTAAAACGACGGCCAGTGAGCGCGCGTAATACGACTCACTATAGGGCGAATTGGGTACCGGGCCCC
CCCTCGAGGTCGACGCTCTCCCTTATGCGACTCCTGCATTAGGAAGCAGCCCAGTAGTAGGTTGAGGCCG
TTGAGCACCGCCGCCGCAAGGAATGGTGCATGCAAGGAGATGGCGCCCAACAGTCCCCCGGCCACGGGGC
CTGCCACCATACCCACGCCGAAACAAGCGCTCATGAGCCCGAAGTGGCGAGCCCGATCTTCCCCATCGGT
GATGTCGGCGATATAGGCGCCAGCAACCGCACCTGTGGCGCCGGTGATGCCGGCCACGATGCGTCCGGCG
TAGAGGATCGATCCTCGGGGACACCAAATATGGCGATCTCGGCCTTTTCGTTTCTTGGAGCTGGGACATG
TTTGCCATCGATCCATCTACCACCAGAACGGCCGTTAGATCTGCTGCCACCGTTGTTTCCACCGAAGAAA
CCACCGTTGCCGTAACCACCACGACGGTTGTTGCTAAAGAAGCTGCCACCGCCACGGCCACCGTTGTAGC
CGCCGTTGTTGTTATTGTAGTTGCTACTGTTATTTCTGGCACTTCTTGGTTTTCCTCTTAAGTGAGGAGG
AACATAACCATTCTCGTTGTTGTCGTTGATGCTTAAATTTTGCACTTGTTCGCTCAGTTCAGCCATAATA
TGAAATGCTTTTCTTGTTGTTCTTACGGAATACCACTTGCCACCTATCACCACAACTAACTTTTTCCCGT
TCCTCCATCTCTTTTATATTTTTTTTCTCGAGTTCAAGAGAAAAAAAAAGAAAAAGCAAAAAGAAAAAAG
GAAAGCGCGCCTCGTTCAGAATGACACGTATAGAATGATGCATTACCTTGTCATCTTCAGTATCATACTG
TTCGTATACATACTTACTGACATTCATAGGTATACATATATACACATGTATATATATCGTATGCTGCAGC
TTTAAATAATCGGTGTCACTACATAAGAACACCTTTGGTGGAGGGAACATCGTTGGTACCATTGGGCGAG
GTGGCTTCTCTTATGGCAACCGCAAGAGCCTTGAACGCACTCTCACTACGGTGATGATCATTCTTGCCTC
GCAGACAATCAACGTGGAGGGTAATTCTGCTAGCCTCTGCAAAGCTTCATGGCCTTTATAAAAAGGAACT
ATCCAATACCTCGCCAGAACCAAGTAACAGTATTTTACGGGGCACAAATCAAGAACAATAAGACAGGACT
GTAAAGATGGACGCATTGAACTCCGAAAGAACAACAAGAGTTCCAAAAAGTAGTGGAACAAAAGCAAATG
AGGGATTTCATGCGTTTGTACTCTAATCTGGTAGAAAGATGTTTCACAGACTGTGTCAATGACTTCACAA
CATCAAAGCTAACCAATAAGGAACAAACATGCATCATGAAGTGCTCAGAAAAGTTCTTGAAGCATAGCGA
ACGTGTAGGGCAGCGTTTCCAAGAACAAAACGCTGCCTTGGGACAAGGCTTGGGCCGATAAGGTGTACTG
GCGTATATATATCTAATTATGTATCTCTGGTGTAGCCCATTTTTAGCATGTAAATATAAAGAGAAACCAT
ATCTAATCTAACCAAATCCAAACAAAATTCAATAGTTACTATCGCTTTTTTCTTTCTGTATCGCAAATAA
GTGAAAATTAAAAAAGAAAGATTAAATTGGAAGTTGGATATGGGGGAATTCCGATCCTCTAGAGTCGACC
TGCAGACATGGGTGATCCTCATGTTTTCTAGAGTCGACCTGCAGACATGGGTGATCCTCATGTTTTCTAG
AGTCGACCTGCAGGCATGCAAGCTGCCCGGGGGATCCACTAGTTCTAGCCGGAATTCTGCCAATCGCAGC
TCCCAGAGTTTCGTTCCCAGCCGCGAGCACCACAGCGTACCATGTGCGCCACGAGGCCTCAAACGTAAAA
CAATCGAAACGAAAAGAAACAGACTATAGGGGAGTATAGAGACAGCCGGCCAATAAGAAGAGGAAAAAGA
AATACTAGCGTTTATCAATGTGGGTCGTTAACATATCCTGTTGACAATGATTACAGGTTAAAAGGTAGCG
TAAGTGAATATTAACTATGGATATTCTTATACTTAGATAAGAGACATATAAAACACACGATGATTGATTG
ATTTTTATGACCAATATATGTAATTCGTAATTCAGATAGTTTTTATACTTTTAATGTGTGCCGAACCATA
TTACTAGTATATGTAACTACCATGTTATGTTCAATTGGCAGATCGGATCCACTAGTTCTAGAGCGGCCGC
CACCGCGGTGGAGCTCCAGCTTTTGTTCCCTTTAGTGAGGGTTAATTGCGCGCTTGGCGTAATCATGGTC
ATAGCTGTTTCCTGTGTGAAATTGTTATCCGCTCACAATTCCACACAACATAGGAGCCGGAAGCATAAAG
TGTAAAGCCTGGGGTGCCTAATGAGTGAGGTAACTCACATTAATTGCGTTGCGCTCACTGCCCGCTTTCC
AGTCGGGAAACCTGTCGTGCCAGCTGCATTAATGAATCGGCCAACGCGCGGGGAGAGGCGGTTTGCGTAT
TGGGCGCTCTTCCGCTTCCTCGCTCACTGACTCGCTGCGCTCGGTCGTTCGGCTGCGGCGAGCGGTATCA
GCTCACTCAAAGGCGGTAATACGGTTATCCACAGAATCAGGGGATAACGCAGGAAAGAACATGTGAGCAA
AAGGCCAGCAAAAGGCCAGGAACCGTAAAAAGGCCGCGTTGCTGGCGTTTTTCCATAGGCTCCGCCCCCC
TGACGAGCATCACAAAAATCGACGCTCAAGTCAGAGGTGGCGAAACCCGACAGGACTATAAAGATACCAG
GCGTTTCCCCCTGGAAGCTCCCTCGTGCGCTCTCCTGTTCCGACCCTGCCGCTTACCGGATACCTGTCCG
CCTTTCTCCCTTCGGGAAGCGTGGCGCTTTCTCATAGCTCACGCTGTAGGTATCTCAGTTCGGTGTAGGT
CGTTCGCTCCAAGCTGGGCTGTGTGCACGAACCCCCCGTTCAGCCCGACCGCTGCGCCTTATCCGGTAAC
TATCGTCTTGAGTCCAACCCGGTAAGACACGACTTATCGCCACTGGCAGCAGCCACTGGTAACAGGATTA
GCAGAGCGAGGTATGTAGGCGGTGCTACAGAGTTCTTGAAGTGGTGGCCTAACTACGGCTACACTAGAAG
GACAGTATTTGGTATCTGCGCTCTGCTGAAGCCAGTTACCTTCGGAAAAAGAGTTGGTAGCTCTTGATCC
GGCAAACAAACCACCGCTGGTAGCGGTGGTTTTTTTGTTTGCAAGCAGCAGATTACGCGCAGAAAAAAAG
GATCTCAAGAAGATCCTTTGATCTTTTCTACGGGGTCTGACGCTCAGTGGAACGAAAACTCACGTTAAGG
GATTTTGGTCATGAGATTATCAAAAAGGATCTTCACCTAGATCCTTTTAAATTAAAAATGAAGTTTTAAA
TCAATCTAAAGTATATATGAGTAAACTTGGTCTGACAGTTACCAATGCTTAATCAGTGAGGCACCTATCT
CAGCGATCTGTCTATTTCGTTCATCCATAGTTGCCTGACTCCCCGTCGTGTAGATAACTACGATACGGGA
GGGCTTACCATCTGGCCCCAGTGCTGCAATGATACCGCGAGACCCACGCTCACCGGCTCCAGATTTATCA
GCAATAAACCAGCCAGCCGGAAGGGCCGAGCGCAGAAGTGGTCCTGCAACTTTATCCGCCTCCATCCAGT
CTATTAATTGTTGCCGGGAAGCTAGAGTAAGTAGTTCGCCAGTTAATAGTTTGCGCAACGTTGTTGCCAT
TGCTACAGGCATCGTGGTGTCACGCTCGTCGTTTGGTATGGCTTCATTCAGCTCCGGTTCCCAACGATCA
AGGCGAGTTACATGATCCCCCATGTTGTGCAAAAAAGCGGTTAGCTCCTTCGGTCCTCCGATCGTTGTCA
GAAGTAAGTTGGCCGCAGTGTTATCACTCATGGTTATGGCAGCACTGCATAATTCTCTTACTGTCATGCC
ATCCGTAAGATGCTTTTCTGTGACTGGTGAGTACTCAACCAAGTCATTCTGAGAATAGTGTATGCGGCGA
CCGAGTTGCTCTTGCCCGGCGTCAATACGGGATAATACCGCGCCACATAGCAGAACTTTAAAAGTGCTCA
TCATTGGAAAACGTTCTTCGGGGCGAAAACTCTCAAGGATCTTACCGCTGTTGAGATCCAGTTCGATGTA
ACCCACTCGTGCACCCAACTGATCTTCAGCATCTTTTACTTTCACCAGCGTTTCTGGGTGAGCAAAAACA
GGAAGGCAAAATGCCGCAAAAAAGGGAATAAGGGCGACACGGAAATGTTGAATACTCATACTCTTCCTTT
TTCAATATTATTGAAGCATTTATCAGGGTTATTGTCTCATGAGCGGATACATATTTGAATGTATTTAGAA
AAATAAACAAATAGGGGTTCCGCGCACATTTCCCCGAAAAGTGCCACCTGAACGAAGCATCTGTGCTTCA
TTTTGTAGAACAAAAATGCAACGCGAGAGCGCTAATTTTTCAAACAAAGAATCTGAGCTGCATTTTTACA
GAACAGAAATGCAACGCGAAAGCGCTATTTTACCAACGAAGAATCTGTGCTTCATTTTTGTAAAACAAAA
ATGCAACGCGAGAGCGCTAATTTTTCAAACAAAGAATCTGAGCTGCATTTTTACAGAACAGAAATGCAAC
GCGAGAGCGCTATTTTACCAACAAAGAATCTATACTTCTTTTTTGTTCTACAAAAATGCATCCCGAGAGC
GCTATTTTTCTAACAAAGCATCTTAGATTACTTTTTTTCTCCTTTGTGCGCTCTATAATGCAGTCTCTTG
ATAACTTTTTGCACTGTAGGTCCGTTAAGGTTAGAAGAAGGCTACTTTGGTGTCTATTTTCTCTTCCATA
AAAAAAGCCTGACTCCACTTCCCGCGTTTACTGATTACTAGCGAAGCTGCGGGTGCATTTTTTCAAGATA
AAGGCATCCCCGATTATATTCTATACCGATGTGGATTGCGCATACTTTGTGAACAGAAAGTGATAGCGTT
GATGATTCTTCATTGGTCAGAAAATTATGAACGGTTTCTTCTATTTTGTCTCTATATACTACGTATAGGA
AATGTTTACATTTTCGTATTGTTTTCGATTCACTCTATGAATAGTTCTTACTACAATTTTTTTGTCTAAA
GAGTAATACTAGAGATAAACATAAAAAATGTAGAGGTCGAGTTTAGATGCAAGTTCAAGGAGCGAAAGGT
GGATGGGTAGGTTATATAGGGATATAGCACAGAGATATATAGCAAAGAGATACTTTTGAGCAATGTTTGT
GGAAGCGGTATTCGCAATATTTTAGTAGCTCGTTACAGTCCGGTGCGTTTTTGGTTTTTTGAAAGTGCGT
CTTCAGAGCGCTTTTGGTTTTCAAAAGCGCTCTGAAGTTCCTATACTTTCTAGAGAATAGGAACTTCGGA
ATAGGAACTTCAAAGCGTTTCCGAAAACGAGCGCTTCCGAAAATGCAACGCGAGCTGCGCACATACAGCT
CACTGTTCACGTCGCACCTATATCTGCGTGTTGCCTGTATATATATATACATGAGAAGAACGGCATAGTG
CGTGTTTATGCTTAAATGCGTACTTATATGCGTCTATTTATGTAGGATGAAAGGTAGTCTAGTACCTCCT
GTGATATTATCCCATTCCATGCGGGGTATCGTATGCTTCCTTCAGCACTACCCTTTAGCTGTTCTATATG
CTGCCACTCCTCAATTGGATTAGTCTCATCCTTCAATGCTATCATTTCCTTTGATATTGGATCATACTAA
GAAACCATTATTATCATGACATTAACCTATAAAAATAGGCGTATCACGAGGCCCTTTCGTC
