Features (pLannotate 1.2.2; 30 found; start..end, strand, type, name):
    137..186     +  misc_feature   bom (fragment): basis of mobility region from pBR322
    194..409     +  promoter       URA3 promoter: S. cerevisiae URA3
    410..1213    +  CDS            URA3: orotidine-5'-phosphate decarboxylase, required for uracil biosynthesis; S. cerevisiae URA3; yeast auxotrophic marker, counterselectable with 5-fluoroorotic acid (5-FOA)
   1292..1343    +  misc_feature   bom (fragment): basis of mobility region from pBR322
   1371..1799    -  rep_origin     f1 ori (sequence partly withheld): f1 bacteriophage origin of replication; arrow indicates direction of (+) strand synthesis
   1803..1958    -  CDS            lacZα (fragment): LacZα fragment of β-galactosidase; lacZ fragment
   1966..1984    +  promoter       T7 promoter: promoter for bacteriophage T7 RNA polymerase
   2013..2294    -  CDS            TcR (fragment): tetracycline efflux protein; tet; confers resistance to tetracycline
   2296..2631    -  CDS            DED1 (fragment): DED1_YEAST - Also known as SPP81. Experimental evidence at protein level: Swiss-Prot protein existence level 1. ATP-binding RNA helicase involved in translation initiation. Remodels RNA in response to ADP and ATP concentrations by facilitating disruption, but also formation of RNA duplexes. Has weak ATP-dependent affinity for dsRNA, but strong ATP-dependent affinity for ssRNA. Acts as a virus host factor involved in the replication of the MBV and the L-A viruses by promoting the negative-strand RNA synthesis. May be involved in recognition of the preinitiation complex and DNA binding of the RN
   2627..2977    -  CDS            YO201_YEAST: Protein uncertain: Swiss-Prot protein existence level 5. From Saccharomyces cerevisiae (strain ATCC 204508 / S288c) (Baker's yeast).
   2934..3102    -  CDS            HIS3 (fragment): imidazoleglycerol-phosphate dehydratase, required for histidine biosynthesis; S. cerevisiae HIS3; yeast auxotrophic marker
   3202..3462    +  CDS            TIM9: TIM9_YEAST - Experimental evidence at protein level: Swiss-Prot protein existence level 1. Mitochondrial intermembrane chaperone that participates in the import and insertion of multi-pass transmembrane proteins into the mitochondrial inner membrane. Also required for the transfer of beta- barrel precursors from the TOM complex to the sorting and assembly machinery (SAM complex) of the outer membrane. Acts as a chaperone-like protein that protects the hydrophobic precursors from aggregation and guide them through the mitochondrial intermembrane space. Compared to TIM10, it may have a strong st
   3595..3657    -  terminator     RPR1 terminator: transcription terminator for the S. cerevisiae RNase P RNA gene
   3667..3694    +  misc_feature   MCS (fragment): pUC18/19 multiple cloning site
   3690..3708    -  misc_RNA       MS2 stem loop: stem loop that binds the bacteriophage MS2 coat protein
   3729..3747    -  misc_RNA       MS2 stem loop: stem loop that binds the bacteriophage MS2 coat protein
   3750..3778    +  misc_feature   MCS (fragment): pUC18/19 multiple cloning site
   3779..3802    -  misc_feature   MCS (fragment): pBluescript multiple cloning site
   3812..4218    -  promoter       RPR1 promoter: RPR1; promoter for the S. cerevisiae RNase P RNA gene
   4223..4264    -  misc_feature   MCS (fragment): pBluescript multiple cloning site
   4277..4295    -  promoter       T3 promoter: promoter for bacteriophage T3 RNA polymerase
   4340..4356    -  protein_bind   lac operator: The lac repressor binds to the lac operator to inhibit transcription in E. coli. This inhibition can be relieved by adding lactose or isopropyl-β-D-thiogalactopyranoside (IPTG). lac repressor encoded by lacI
   4364..4394    -  promoter       lac promoter: promoter for the E. coli lac operon
   4409..4430    -  protein_bind   CAP binding site: CAP binding activates transcription in the presence of cAMP. E. coli catabolite activator protein
   4443..4535    -  CDS            lacI (fragment): lac repressor; lacI; The lac repressor binds to the lac operator to inhibit transcription in E. coli. This inhibition can be relieved by adding lactose or isopropyl-β-D-thiogalactopyranoside (IPTG).
   4718..5306    -  rep_origin     ori: high-copy-number ColE1/pMB1/pBR322/pUC origin of replication
   5477..6337    -  CDS            AmpR: β-lactamase; bla; confers resistance to ampicillin, carbenicillin, and related antibiotics
   6338..6442    -  promoter       AmpR promoter: bla
   6469..7811    -  rep_origin     2μ ori: yeast 2μ plasmid origin of replication
   7879..35      +  CDS            rop (fragment) (across the origin): Rop protein, which maintains plasmids at low copy number; rop
>Addgene plasmid #220630 | pIII/MS2-2 | addgene full sequence | sequence record 437365 | Addgene NGS Result
TCGCGCGTTTCGGTGATGACGGTGAAAACCTCTGACACATGCAGCTCCCGGAGACGGTCACAGCTTGTCT
GTAAGCGGATGCCGGGAGCAGACAAGCCCGTCAGGGCGCGTCAGCGGGTGTTGGCGGGTGTCGGGGCTGG
CTTAACTATGCGGCATCAGAGCAGATTGTACTGAGAGTGCACCATACCACCTTTTCAATTCATCATTTTT
TTTTTATTCTTTTTTTTGATTTCGGTTTCCTTGAAATTTTTTTGATTCGGTAATCTCCGAACAGAAGGAA
GAACGAAGGAAGGAGCACAGACTTAGATTGGTATATATACGCATATGTAGTGTTGAAGAAACATGAAATT
GCCCAGTATTCTTAACCCAACTGCACAGAACAAAAACCTGCAGGAAACGAAGATAAATCATGTCGAAAGC
TACATATAAGGAACGTGCTGCTACTCATCCTAGTCCTGTTGCTGCCAAGCTATTTAATATCATGCACGAA
AAGCAAACAAACTTGTGTGCTTCATTGGATGTTCGTACCACCAAGGAATTACTGGAGTTAGTTGAAGCAT
TAGGTCCCAAAATTTGTTTACTAAAAACACATGTGGATATCTTGACTGATTTTTCCATGGAGGGCACAGT
TAAGCCGCTAAAGGCATTATCCGCCAAGTACAATTTTTTACTCTTCGAAGACAGAAAATTTGCTGACATT
GGTAATACAGTCAAATTGCAGTACTCTGCGGGTGTATACAGAATAGCAGAATGGGCAGACATTACGAATG
CACACGGTGTGGTGGGCCCAGGTATTGTTAGCGGTTTGAAGCAGGCGGCAGAAGAAGTAACAAAGGAACC
TAGAGGCCTTTTGATGTTAGCAGAATTGTCATGCAAGGGCTCCCTATCTACTGGAGAATATACTAAGGGT
ACTGTTGACATTGCGAAGAGCGACAAAGATTTTGTTATCGGCTTTATTGCTCAAAGAGACATGGGTGGAA
GAGATGAAGGTTACGATTGGTTGATTATGACACCCGGTGTGGGTTTAGATGACAAGGGAGACGCATTGGG
TCAACAGTATAGAACCGTGGATGATGTGGTCTCTACAGGATCTGACATTATTATTGTTGGAAGAGGACTA
TTTGCAAAGGGAAGGGATGCTAAGGTAGAGGGTGAACGTTACAGAAAAGCAGGCTGGGAAGCATATTTGA
GAAGATGCGGCCAGCAAAACTAAAAAACTGTATTATAAGTAAATGCATGTATACTAAACTCACAAATTAG
AGCTTCAATTTAATTATATCAGTTATTACCCTATGCGGTGTGAAATACCGCACAGATGCGTAAGGAGAAA
ATACCGCATCAGGAAATTGTAAGCGTTAATATTTTGTTAAAATTCGCGTTAAATTTTTGTTAAATCAGCT
CATTTTTTAACCAATAGGCCGAAATCGGCAAAATCCCTTATAAATCAAAAGAATAGACCGAGATAGGGT
[37 nt withheld, positions 1470-1506]
AAAGAACGTGGACTCCAACGTCAAAGG
[49 nt withheld, positions 1534-1582]
T
[91 nt withheld, positions 1584-1674]
G
[124 nt withheld, positions 1676-1799]
CCATTCGCCATTCAGGCTGCGCAACTGTTGGGAAGGGCGATCGGTGCGGGCCTCTTCGCTATTACGCCAG
CTGGCGAAAGGGGGATGTGCTGCAAGGCGATTAAGTTGGGTAACGCCAGGGTTTTCCCAGTCACGACGTT
GTAAAACGACGGCCAGTGAGCGCGCGTAATACGACTCACTATAGGGCGAATTGGGTACCGGGCCCCCCCT
CGAGGTCGACGCTCTCCCTTATGCGACTCCTGCATTAGGAAGCAGCCCAGTAGTAGGTTGAGGCCGTTGA
GCACCGCCGCCGCAAGGAATGGTGCATGCAAGGAGATGGCGCCCAACAGTCCCCCGGCCACGGGGCCTGC
CACCATACCCACGCCGAAACAAGCGCTCATGAGCCCGAAGTGGCGAGCCCGATCTTCCCCATCGGTGATG
TCGGCGATATAGGCGCCAGCAACCGCACCTGTGGCGCCGGTGATGCCGGCCACGATGCGTCCGGCGTAGA
GGATCGATCCTCGGGGACACCAAATATGGCGATCTCGGCCTTTTCGTTTCTTGGAGCTGGGACATGTTTG
CCATCGATCCATCTACCACCAGAACGGCCGTTAGATCTGCTGCCACCGTTGTTTCCACCGAAGAAACCAC
CGTTGCCGTAACCACCACGACGGTTGTTGCTAAAGAAGCTGCCACCGCCACGGCCACCGTTGTAGCCGCC
GTTGTTGTTATTGTAGTTGCTACTGTTATTTCTGGCACTTCTTGGTTTTCCTCTTAAGTGAGGAGGAACA
TAACCATTCTCGTTGTTGTCGTTGATGCTTAAATTTTGCACTTGTTCGCTCAGTTCAGCCATAATATGAA
ATGCTTTTCTTGTTGTTCTTACGGAATACCACTTGCCACCTATCACCACAACTAACTTTTTCCCGTTCCT
CCATCTCTTTTATATTTTTTTTCTCGAGTTCAAGAGAAAAAAAAAGAAAAAGCAAAAAGAAAAAAGGAAA
GCGCGCCTCGTTCAGAATGACACGTATAGAATGATGCATTACCTTGTCATCTTCAGTATCATACTGTTCG
TATACATACTTACTGACATTCATAGGTATACATATATACACATGTATATATATCGTATGCTGCAGCTTTA
AATAATCGGTGTCACTACATAAGAACACCTTTGGTGGAGGGAACATCGTTGGTACCATTGGGCGAGGTGG
CTTCTCTTATGGCAACCGCAAGAGCCTTGAACGCACTCTCACTACGGTGATGATCATTCTTGCCTCGCAG
ACAATCAACGTGGAGGGTAATTCTGCTAGCCTCTGCAAAGCTTCATGGCCTTTATAAAAAGGAACTATCC
AATACCTCGCCAGAACCAAGTAACAGTATTTTACGGGGCACAAATCAAGAACAATAAGACAGGACTGTAA
AGATGGACGCATTGAACTCCAAAGAACAACAAGAGTTCCAAAAAGTAGTGGAACAAAAGCAAATGAAGGA
TTTCATGCGTTTGTACTCTAATCTGGTAGAAAGATGTTTCACAGACTGTGTCAATGACTTCACAACATCA
AAGCTAACCAATAAGGAACAAACATGCATCATGAAGTGCTCAGAAAAGTTCTTGAAGCATAGCGAACGTG
TAGGGCAGCGTTTCCAAGAACAAAACGCTGCCTTGGGACAAGGCTTGGGCCGATAAGGTGTACTGGCGTA
TATATATCTAATTATGTATCTCTGGTGTAGCCCATTTTTAGCATGTAAATATAAAGAGAAACCATATCTA
ATCTAACCAAATCCAAACAAAATTCAATAGTTACTATCGCTTTTTTCTTTCTGTATCGCAAATAAGTGAA
AATTAAAAAAGAAAGATTAAATTGGAAGTTGGATATGGGGGAATTCCGATCCTCTAGAGTCGACCTGCAG
ACATGGGTGATCCTCATGTTTTCTAGAGTCGACCTGCAGACATGGGTGATCCTCATGTTTTCTAGAGTCG
ACCTGCAGGCATGCAAGCTGCCCGGGGGATCCACTAGTTCTAGCCGGAATTCTGCCAATCGCAGCTCCCA
GAGTTTCGTTCCCAGCCGCGAGCACCACAGCGTACCATGTGCGCCACGAGGCCTCAAACGTAAAACAATC
GAAACGAAAAGAAACAGACTATAGGGGAGTATAGAGACAGCCGGCCAATAAGAAGAGGAAAAAGAAATAC
TAGCGTTTATCAATGTGGGTCGTTAACATATCCTGTTGACAATGATTACAGGTTAAAAGGTAGCGTAAGT
GAATATTAACTATGGATATTCTTATACTTAGATAAGAGACATATAAAACACACGATGATTGATTGATTTT
TATGACCAATATATGTAATTCGTAATTCAGATAGTTTTTATACTTTTAATGTGTGCCGAACCATATTACT
AGTATATGTAACTACCATGTTATGTTCAATTGGCAGATCCCCCGGATCCACTAGTTCTAGAGCGGCCGCC
ACCGCGGTGGAGCTCCAGCTTTTGTTCCCTTTAGTGAGGGTTAATTGCGCGCTTGGCGTAATCATGGTCA
TAGCTGTTTCCTGTGTGAAATTGTTATCCGCTCACAATTCCACACAACATACGAGCCGGAAGCATAAAGT
GTAAAGCCTGGGGTGCCTAATGAGTGAGCTAACTCACATTAATTGCGTTGCGCTCACTGCCCGCTTTCCA
GTCGGGAAACCTGTCGTGCCAGCTGCATTAATGAATCGGCCAACGCGCGGGGAGAGGCGGTTTGCGTATT
GGGCGCTCTTCCGCTTCCTCGCTCACTGACTCGCTGCGCTCGGTCGTTCGGCTGCGGCGAGCGGTATCAG
CTCACTCAAAGGCGGTAATACGGTTATCCACAGAATCAGGGGATAACGCAGGAAAGAACATGTGAGCAAA
AGGCCAGCAAAAGGCCAGGAACCGTAAAAAGGCCGCGTTGCTGGCGTTTTTCCATAGGCTCCGCCCCCCT
GACGAGCATCACAAAAATCGACGCTCAAGTCAGAGGTGGCGAAACCCGACAGGACTATAAAGATACCAGG
CGTTTCCCCCTGGAAGCTCCCTCGTGCGCTCTCCTGTTCCGACCCTGCCGCTTACCGGATACCTGTCCGC
CTTTCTCCCTTCGGGAAGCGTGGCGCTTTCTCATAGCTCACGCTGTAGGTATCTCAGTTCGGTGTAGGTC
GTTCGCTCCAAGCTGGGCTGTGTGCACGAACCCCCCGTTCAGCCCGACCGCTGCGCCTTATCCGGTAACT
ATCGTCTTGAGTCCAACCCGGTAAGACACGACTTATCGCCACTGGCAGCAGCCACTGGTAACAGGATTAG
CAGAGCGAGGTATGTAGGCGGTGCTACAGAGTTCTTGAAGTGGTGGCCTAACTACGGCTACACTAGAAGA
ACAGTATTTGGTATCTGCGCTCTGCTGAAGCCAGTTACCTTCGGAAAAAGAGTTGGTAGCTCTTGATCCG
GCAAACAAACCACCGCTGGTAGCGGTGGTTTTTTTGTTTGCAAGCAGCAGATTACGCGCAGAAAAAAAGG
ATCTCAAGAAGATCCTTTGATCTTTTCTACGGGGTCTGACGCTCAGTGGAACGAAAACTCACGTTAAGGG
ATTTTGGTCATGAGATTATCAAAAAGGATCTTCACCTAGATCCTTTTAAATTAAAAATGAAGTTTTAAAT
CAATCTAAAGTATATATGAGTAAACTTGGTCTGACAGTTACCAATGCTTAATCAGTGAGGCACCTATCTC
AGCGATCTGTCTATTTCGTTCATCCATAGTTGCCTGACTCCCCGTCGTGTAGATAACTACGATACGGGAG
GGCTTACCATCTGGCCCCAGTGCTGCAATGATACCGCGAGACCCACGCTCACCGGCTCCAGATTTATCAG
CAATAAACCAGCCAGCCGGAAGGGCCGAGCGCAGAAGTGGTCCTGCAACTTTATCCGCCTCCATCCAGTC
TATTAATTGTTGCCGGGAAGCTAGAGTAAGTAGTTCGCCAGTTAATAGTTTGCGCAACGTTGTTGCCATT
GCTACAGGCATCGTGGTGTCACGCTCGTCGTTTGGTATGGCTTCATTCAGCTCCGGTTCCCAACGATCAA
GGCGAGTTACATGATCCCCCATGTTGTGCAAAAAAGCGGTTAGCTCCTTCGGTCCTCCGATCGTTGTCAG
AAGTAAGTTGGCCGCAGTGTTATCACTCATGGTTATGGCAGCACTGCATAATTCTCTTACTGTCATGCCA
TCCGTAAGATGCTTTTCTGTGACTGGTGAGTACTCAACCAAGTCATTCTGAGAATAGTGTATGCGGCGAC
CGAGTTGCTCTTGCCCGGCGTCAATACGGGATAATACCGCGCCACATAGCAGAACTTTAAAAGTGCTCAT
CATTGGAAAACGTTCTTCGGGGCGAAAACTCTCAAGGATCTTACCGCTGTTGAGATCCAGTTCGATGTAA
CCCACTCGTGCACCCAACTGATCTTCAGCATCTTTTACTTTCACCAGCGTTTCTGGGTGAGCAAAAACAG
GAAGGCAAAATGCCGCAAAAAAGGGAATAAGGGCGACACGGAAATGTTGAATACTCATACTCTTCCTTTT
TCAATATTATTGAAGCATTTATCAGGGTTATTGTCTCATGAGCGGATACATATTTGAATGTATTTAGAAA
AATAAACAAATAGGGGTTCCGCGCACATTTCCCCGAAAAGTGCCACCTGAACGAAGCATCTGTGCTTCAT
TTTGTAGAACAAAAATGCAACGCGAGAGCGCTAATTTTTCAAACAAAGAATCTGAGCTGCATTTTTACAG
AACAGAAATGCAACGCGAAAGCGCTATTTTACCAACGAAGAATCTGTGCTTCATTTTTGTAAAACAAAAA
TGCAACGCGAGAGCGCTAATTTTTCAAACAAAGAATCTGAGCTGCATTTTTACAGAACAGAAATGCAACG
CGAGAGCGCTATTTTACCAACAAAGAATCTATACTTCTTTTTTGTTCTACAAAAATGCATCCCGAGAGCG
CTATTTTTCTAACAAAGCATCTTAGATTACTTTTTTTCTCCTTTGTGCGCTCTATAATGCAGTCTCTTGA
TAACTTTTTGCACTGTAGGTCCGTTAAGGTTAGAAGAAGGCTACTTTGGTGTCTATTTTCTCTTCCATAA
AAAAAGCCTGACTCCACTTCCCGCGTTTACTGATTACTAGCGAAGCTGCGGGTGCATTTTTTCAAGATAA
AGGCATCCCCGATTATATTCTATACCGATGTGGATTGCGCATACTTTGTGAACAGAAAGTGATAGCGTTG
ATGATTCTTCATTGGTCAGAAAATTATGAACGGTTTCTTCTATTTTGTCTCTATATACTACGTATAGGAA
ATGTTTACATTTTCGTATTGTTTTCGATTCACTCTATGAATAGTTCTTACTACAATTTTTTTGTCTAAAG
AGTAATACTAGAGATAAACATAAAAAATGTAGAGGTCGAGTTTAGATGCAAGTTCAAGGAGCGAAAGGTG
GATGGGTAGGTTATATAGGGATATAGCACAGAGATATATAGCAAAGAGATACTTTTGAGCAATGTTTGTG
GAAGCGGTATTCGCAATATTTTAGTAGCTCGTTACAGTCCGGTGCGTTTTTGGTTTTTTGAAAGTGCGTC
TTCAGAGCGCTTTTGGTTTTCAAAAGCGCTCTGAAGTTCCTATACTTTCTAGAGAATAGGAACTTCGGAA
TAGGAACTTCAAAGCGTTTCCGAAAACGAGCGCTTCCGAAAATGCAACGCGAGCTGCGCACATACAGCTC
ACTGTTCACGTCGCACCTATATCTGCGTGTTGCCTGTATATATATATACATGAGAAGAACGGCATAGTGC
GTGTTTATGCTTAAATGCGTACTTATATGCGTCTATTTATGTAGGATGAAAGGTAGTCTAGTACCTCCTG
TGATATTATCCCATTCCATGCGGGGTATCGTATGCTTCCTTCAGCACTACCCTTTAGCTGTTCTATATGC
TGCCACTCCTCAATTGGATTAGTCTCATCCTTCAATGCTATCATTTCCTTTGATATTGGATCATACTAAG
AAACCATTATTATCATGACATTAACCTATAAAAATAGGCGTATCACGAGGCCCTTTCGTC
